>Addgene plasmid #230661 | AiP1502 - pAAV-AiE2185m-minBG-SYFP2-WPRE3-BGHpA | depositor full sequence | sequence record 453150 | Full Sequence
CCTGCAGGCAGCTGCGCGCTCGCTCGCTCACTGAGGCCGCCCGGGCGTCGGGCGACCTTTGGTCGCCCGG
CCTCAGTGAGCGAGCGAGCGCGCAGAGAGGGAGTGGCCAACTCCATCACTAGGGGTTCCTGCGGCCGCAC
GCGTTGTAAGAGTAATAATCGCCGGCGAAGCTAGCCCCACGCGGGTGTGGGGTGACAGGTTTCCAGACCA
CAGTTACAGTGCTACTGTGGCTGATGTCCACTAGTAAAGGACTGGATGCCCGCTATTGGCTGTAAAGCAA
AGACCTGGCAGTAAAGTCCCCATAGGGAAGGAGTACAAGCTGGTGGGTAGATAGGCAGAATCTTAGAAAA
CATTGGCTCTTGGGGACGCGGTTTAGACAGCTCTTGAGTTGGCGTGGTAACATCACGGAAGACAAACACG
TGAGAGAGGGAACGGTGCAGAAAGCTTCAAGTGGGAGGCCCTGCCCCTTCACACTAGAGTTTGAAGGCAG
AGTTGACTAGTCCGCCGGCGGAGCTCGGGCTGGGCATAAAAGTCAGGGCAGAGCCATCTATTGCTTACAT
TTGCTTCTGGGATCCAGATCTTTCGAAGCTAGCGCTACCGGTCGCCACCATGGTGAGCAAGGGCGAGGAG
CTGTTCACCGGGGTGGTGCCCATCCTGGTCGAGCTGGACGGCGACGTAAACGGCCACAAGTTCAGCGTGT
CCGGCGAGGGCGAGGGCGATGCCACCTACGGCAAGCTGACCCTGAAGCTGATCTGCACCACCGGCAAGCT
GCCCGTGCCCTGGCCCACCCTCGTGACCACCCTGGGCTACGGCGTGCAGTGCTTCGCCCGCTACCCCGAC
CACATGAAGCAGCACGACTTCTTCAAGTCCGCCATGCCCGAAGGCTACGTCCAGGAGCGCACCATCTTCT
TCAAGGACGACGGCAACTACAAGACCCGCGCCGAGGTGAAGTTCGAGGGCGACACCCTGGTGAACCGCAT
CGAGCTGAAGGGCATCGACTTCAAGGAGGACGGCAACATCCTGGGGCACAAGCTGGAGTACAACTACAAC
AGCCACAACGTCTATATCACCGCCGACAAGCAGAAGAACGGCATCAAGGCCAACTTCAAGATCCGCCACA
ACATCGAGGACGGCGGCGTGCAGCTCGCCGACCACTACCAGCAGAACACCCCCATCGGCGACGGCCCCGT
GCTGCTGCCCGACAACCACTACCTGAGCTACCAGTCCAAGCTGAGCAAAGACCCCAACGAGAAGCGCGAT
CACATGGTCCTGCTGGAGTTCGTGACCGCCGCCGGGATCACTCTCGGCATGGACGAGCTGTACAAGTAAG
TCGACGGCGCGCCGCGGCCGCGAATTCGATATCATAATCAACCTCTGGATTACAAAATTTGTGAAAGATT
GACTGGTATTCTTAACTATGTTGCTCCTTTTACGCTATGTGGATACGCTGCTTTAATGCCTTTGTATCAT
GCTATTGCTTCCCGTATGGCTTTCATTTTCTCCTCCTTGTATAAATCCTGGTTAGTTCTTGCCACGGCGG
AACTCATCGCCGCCTGCCTTGCCCGCTGCTGGACAGGGGCTCGGCTGTTGGGCACTGACAATTCCGTGGC
TCGAGAGATCTTCGACTGTGCCTTCTAGTTGCCAGCCATCTGTTGTTTGCCCCTCCCCCGTGCCTTCCTT
GACCCTGGAAGGTGCCACTCCCACTGTCCTTTCCTAATAAAATGAGGAAATTGCATCGCATTGTCTGAGT
AGGTGTCATTCTATTCTGGGGGGTGGGGTGGGGCAGGACAGCAAGGGGGAGGATTGGGAAGACAATAGCA
GGCATGAGATCTCACGTGCGGACCGAGCGGCCGCAGGAACCCCTAGTGATGGAGTTGGCCACTCCCTCTC
TGCGCGCTCGCTCGCTCACTGAGGCCGGGCGACCAAAGGTCGCCCGACGCCCGGGCTTTGCCCGGGCGGC
CTCAGTGAGCGAGCGAGCGCGCAGCTGCCTGCAGGGGCGCCTGATGCGGTATTTTCTCCTTACGCATCTG
TGCGGTATTTCACACCGCATA
[142 nt withheld, positions 2052-2193]
C
[141 nt withheld, positions 2195-2335]
CCTTTGACGTTGGAGTCCACGTTCTTT
[37 nt withheld, positions 2363-2399]
ACCCTATCTCGGGCTATTCTTTTGATTTATAAGGGATTTTGCCGATTTCGGCCTATTGGTTAAAAAATGA
GCTGATTTAACAAAAATTTAACGCGAATTTTAACAAAATATTAACGTTTACAATTTTATGGTGCACTCTC
AGTACAATCTGCTCTGATGCCGCATAGTTAAGCCAGCCCCGACACCCGCCAACACCCGCTGACGCGCCCT
GACGGGCTTGTCTGCTCCCGGCATCCGCTTACAGACAAGCTGTGACCGTCTCCGGGAGCTGCATGTGTCA
GAGGTTTTCACCGTCATCACCGAAACGCGCGAGACGAAAGGGCCTCGTGATACGCCTATTTTTATAGGTT
AATGTCATGATAATAATGGTTTCTTAGACGTCAGGTGGCACTTTTCGGGGAAATGTGCGCGGAACCCCTA
TTTGTTTATTTTTCTAAATACATTCAAATATGTATCCGCTCATGAGACAATAACCCTGATAAATGCTTCA
ATAATATTGAAAAAGGAAGAGTATGAGTATTCAACATTTCCGTGTCGCCCTTATTCCCTTTTTTGCGGCA
TTTTGCCTTCCTGTTTTTGCTCACCCAGAAACGCTGGTGAAAGTAAAAGATGCTGAAGATCAGTTGGGTG
CACGAGTGGGTTACATCGAACTGGATCTCAACAGCGGTAAGATCCTTGAGAGTTTTCGCCCCGAAGAACG
TTTTCCAATGATGAGCACTTTTAAAGTTCTGCTATGTGGCGCGGTATTATCCCGTATTGACGCCGGGCAA
GAGCAACTCGGTCGCCGCATACACTATTCTCAGAATGACTTGGTTGAGTACTCACCAGTCACAGAAAAGC
ATCTTACGGATGGCATGACAGTAAGAGAATTATGCAGTGCTGCCATAACCATGAGTGATAACACTGCGGC
CAACTTACTTCTGACAACGATCGGAGGACCGAAGGAGCTAACCGCTTTTTTGCACAACATGGGGGATCAT
GTAACTCGCCTTGATCGTTGGGAACCGGAGCTGAATGAAGCCATACCAAACGACGAGCGTGACACCACGA
TGCCTGTAGCAATGGCAACAACGTTGCGCAAACTATTAACTGGCGAACTACTTACTCTAGCTTCCCGGCA
ACAATTAATAGACTGGATGGAGGCGGATAAAGTTGCAGGACCACTTCTGCGCTCGGCCCTTCCGGCTGGC
TGGTTTATTGCTGATAAATCTGGAGCCGGTGAGCGTGGGTCTCGCGGTATCATTGCAGCACTGGGGCCAG
ATGGTAAGCCCTCCCGTATCGTAGTTATCTACACGACGGGGAGTCAGGCAACTATGGATGAACGAAATAG
ACAGATCGCTGAGATAGGTGCCTCACTGATTAAGCATTGGTAACTGTCAGACCAAGTTTACTCATATATA
CTTTAGATTGATTTAAAACTTCATTTTTAATTTAAAAGGATCTAGGTGAAGATCCTTTTTGATAATCTCA
TGACCAAAATCCCTTAACGTGAGTTTTCGTTCCACTGAGCGTCAGACCCCGTAGAAAAGATCAAAGGATC
TTCTTGAGATCCTTTTTTTCTGCGCGTAATCTGCTGCTTGCAAACAAAAAAACCACCGCTACCAGCGGTG
GTTTGTTTGCCGGATCAAGAGCTACCAACTCTTTTTCCGAAGGTAACTGGCTTCAGCAGAGCGCAGATAC
CAAATACTGTCCTTCTAGTGTAGCCGTAGTTAGGCCACCACTTCAAGAACTCTGTAGCACCGCCTACATA
CCTCGCTCTGCTAATCCTGTTACCAGTGGCTGCTGCCAGTGGCGATAAGTCGTGTCTTACCGGGTTGGAC
TCAAGACGATAGTTACCGGATAAGGCGCAGCGGTCGGGCTGAACGGGGGGTTCGTGCACACAGCCCAGCT
TGGAGCGAACGACCTACACCGAACTGAGATACCTACAGCGTGAGCTATGAGAAAGCGCCACGCTTCCCGA
AGGGAGAAAGGCGGACAGGTATCCGGTAAGCGGCAGGGTCGGAACAGGAGAGCGCACGAGGGAGCTTCCA
GGGGGAAACGCCTGGTATCTTTATAGTCCTGTCGGGTTTCGCCACCTCTGACTTGAGCGTCGATTTTTGT
GATGCTCGTCAGGGGGGCGGAGCCTATGGAAAAACGCCAGCAACGCGGCCTTTTTACGGTTCCTGGCCTT
TTGCTGGCCTTTTGCTCACATGT
Features (pLannotate 1.2.2; 14 found; start..end, strand, type, name):
     12..39      +  repeat_region  AAV2 ITR (fragment): inverted terminal repeat of adeno-associated virus serotype 2 inverted
     68..95      +  repeat_region  AAV2 ITR (fragment): inverted terminal repeat of adeno-associated virus serotype 2 inverted
    610..1326    +  CDS            SYFP2: SYFP2 is a basic (constitutively fluorescent) yellow fluorescent protein published in 2006, derived from Aequorea victoria. It is reported to be a very rapidly-maturing monomer with moderate acid sensitivity.
   1366..1523    +  misc_feature   WPRE (fragment): woodchuck hepatitis virus posttranscriptional regulatory element
   1529..1609    +  misc_feature   WPRE (fragment): woodchuck hepatitis virus posttranscriptional regulatory element
   1626..1737    +  polyA_signal   bGH poly(A) signal: bovine growth hormone polyadenylation signal
   1855..1995    +  repeat_region  AAV2 ITR: inverted terminal repeat of adeno-associated virus serotype 2 inverted
   2000..2051    -  misc_feature   bom (fragment): basis of mobility region from pBR322
   2070..2450    +  rep_origin     M13 ori (sequence partly withheld): M13 bacteriophage origin of replication; arrow indicates direction of (+) strand synthesis
   2526..2575    -  misc_feature   bom (fragment): basis of mobility region from pBR322
   2677..2712    -  CDS            rop (fragment): Rop protein, which maintains plasmids at low copy number; rop
   2807..2911    +  promoter       AmpR promoter: bla
   2912..3772    +  CDS            AmpR: β-lactamase; bla; confers resistance to ampicillin, carbenicillin, and related antibiotics
   3943..4531    +  rep_origin     ori: high-copy-number ColE1/pMB1/pBR322/pUC origin of replication
