>Addgene plasmid #230661 | AiP1502 - pAAV-AiE2185m-minBG-SYFP2-WPRE3-BGHpA | addgene full sequence | sequence record 466193 | Addgene NGS Result
TTACTCATATATACTTTAGATTGATTTAAAACTTCATTTTTAATTTAAAAGGATCTAGGTGAAGATCCTT
TTTGATAATCTCATGACCAAAATCCCTTAACGTGAGTTTTCGTTCCACTGAGCGTCAGACCCCGTAGAAA
AGATCAAAGGATCTTCTTGAGATCCTTTTTTTCTGCGCGTAATCTGCTGCTTGCAAACAAAAAAACCACC
GCTACCAGCGGTGGTTTGTTTGCCGGATCAAGAGCTACCAACTCTTTTTCCGAAGGTAACTGGCTTCAGC
AGAGCGCAGATACCAAATACTGTTCTTCTAGTGTAGCCGTAGTTAGGCCACCACTTCAAGAACTCTGTAG
CACCGCCTACATACCTCGCTCTGCTAATCCTGTTACCAGTGGCTGCTGCCAGTGGCGATAAGTCGTGTCT
TACCGGGTTGGACTCAAGACGATAGTTACCGGATAAGGCGCAGCGGTCGGGCTGAACGGGGGGTTCGTGC
ACACAGCCCAGCTTGGAGCGAACGACCTACACCGAACTGAGATACCTACAGCGTGAGCTATGAGAAAGCG
CCACGCTTCCCGAAGGGAGAAAGGCGGACAGGTATCCGGTAAGCGGCAGGGTCGGAACAGGAGAGCGCAC
GAGGGAGCTTCCAGGGGGAAACGCCTGGTATCTTTATAGTCCTGTCGGGTTTCGCCACCTCTGACTTGAG
CGTCGATTTTTGTGATGCTCGTCAGGGGGGCGGAGCCTATGGAAAAACGCCAGCAACGCGGCCTTTTTAC
GGTTCCTGGCCTTTTGCTGGCCTTTTGCTCACATGTCCTGCAGGCAGCTGCGCGCTCGCTCGCTCACTGA
GGCCGCCCGGGCGTCGGGCGACCTTTGGTCGCCCGGCCTCAGTGAGCGAGCGAGCGCGCAGAGAGGGAGT
GGCCAACTCCATCACTAGGGGTTCCTGCGGCCGCACGCGTTGTAAGAGTAATAATCGCCGGCGAAGCTAG
CCCCACGCGGGTGTGGGGTGACAGGTTTCCAGACCACAGTTACAGTGCTACTGTGGCTGATGTCCACTAG
TAAAGGACTGGATGCCCGCTATTGGCTGTAAAGCAAAGACCTGGCAGTAAAGTCCCCATAGGGAAGGAGT
ACAAGCTGGTGGGTAGATAGGCAGAATCTTAGAAAACATTGGCTCTTGGGGACGCGGTTTAGACAGCTCT
TGAGTTGGCGTGGTAACATCACGGAAGACAAACACGTGAGAGAGGGAACGGTGCAGAAAGCTTCAAGTGG
GAGGCCCTGCCCCTTCACACTAGAGTTTGAAGGCAGAGTTGACTAGTCCGCCGGCGGAGCTCGGGCTGGG
CATAAAAGTCAGGGCAGAGCCATCTATTGCTTACATTTGCTTCTGGGATCCAGATCTTTCGAAGCTAGCG
CTACCGGTCGCCACCATGGTGAGCAAGGGCGAGGAGCTGTTCACCGGGGTGGTGCCCATCCTGGTCGAGC
TGGACGGCGACGTAAACGGCCACAAGTTCAGCGTGTCCGGCGAGGGCGAGGGCGATGCCACCTACGGCAA
GCTGACCCTGAAGCTGATCTGCACCACCGGCAAGCTGCCCGTGCCCTGGCCCACCCTCGTGACCACCCTG
GGCTACGGCGTGCAGTGCTTCGCCCGCTACCCCGACCACATGAAGCAGCACGACTTCTTCAAGTCCGCCA
TGCCCGAAGGCTACGTCCAGGAGCGCACCATCTTCTTCAAGGACGACGGCAACTACAAGACCCGCGCCGA
GGTGAAGTTCGAGGGCGACACCCTGGTGAACCGCATCGAGCTGAAGGGCATCGACTTCAAGGAGGACGGC
AACATCCTGGGGCACAAGCTGGAGTACAACTACAACAGCCACAACGTCTATATCACCGCCGACAAGCAGA
AGAACGGCATCAAGGCCAACTTCAAGATCCGCCACAACATCGAGGACGGCGGCGTGCAGCTCGCCGACCA
CTACCAGCAGAACACCCCCATCGGCGACGGCCCCGTGCTGCTGCCCGACAACCACTACCTGAGCTACCAG
TCCAAGCTGAGCAAAGACCCCAACGAGAAGCGCGATCACATGGTCCTGCTGGAGTTCGTGACCGCCGCCG
GGATCACTCTCGGCATGGACGAGCTGTACAAGTAAGTCGACGGCGCGCCGCGGCCGCGAATTCGATATCA
TAATCAACCTCTGGATTACAAAATTTGTGAAAGATTGACTGGTATTCTTAACTATGTTGCTCCTTTTACG
CTATGTGGATACGCTGCTTTAATGCCTTTGTATCATGCTATTGCTTCCCGTATGGCTTTCATTTTCTCCT
CCTTGTATAAATCCTGGTTAGTTCTTGCCACGGCGGAACTCATCGCCGCCTGCCTTGCCCGCTGCTGGAC
AGGGGCTCGGCTGTTGGGCACTGACAATTCCGTGGCTCGAGAGATCTTCGACTGTGCCTTCTAGTTGCCA
GCCATCTGTTGTTTGCCCCTCCCCCGTGCCTTCCTTGACCCTGGAAGGTGCCACTCCCACTGTCCTTTCC
TAATAAAATGAGGAAATTGCATCGCATTGTCTGAGTAGGTGTCATTCTATTCTGGGGGGTGGGGTGGGGC
AGGACAGCAAGGGGGAGGATTGGGAAGACAATAGCAGGCATGAGATCTCACGTGCGGACCGAGCGGCCGC
AGGAACCCCTAGTGATGGAGTTGGCCACTCCCTCTCTGCGCGCTCGCTCGCTCACTGAGGCCGGGCGACC
AAAGGTCGCCCGACGCCCGGGCTTTGCCCGGGCGGCCTCAGTGAGCGAGCGAGCGCGCAGCTGCCTGCAG
GGGCGCCTGATGCGGTATTTTCTCCTTACGCATCTGTGCGGTATTTCACACCGCATA
[95 nt withheld, positions 2858-2952]
T
[46 nt withheld, positions 2954-2999]
C
[141 nt withheld, positions 3001-3141]
CCTTTGACGTTGGAGTCCACGTTCTTT
[37 nt withheld, positions 3169-3205]
ACTCTATCTCGGGCTATTCTTTTGATTTATAAGGGATTTTGCCGATTTCGGTCTATTGGTTAAAAAATGA
GCTGATTTAACAAAAATTTAACGCGAATTTTAACAAAATATTAACGTTTACAATTTTATGGTGCACTCTC
AGTACAATCTGCTCTGATGCCGCATAGTTAAGCCAGCCCCGACACCCGCCAACACCCGCTGACGCGCCCT
GACGGGCTTGTCTGCTCCCGGCATCCGCTTACAGACAAGCTGTGACCGTCTCCGGGAGCTGCATGTGTCA
GAGGTTTTCACCGTCATCACCGAAACGCGCGAGACGAAAGGGCCTCGTGATACGCCTATTTTTATAGGTT
AATGTCATGATAATAATGGTTTCTTAGACGTCAGGTGGCACTTTTCGGGGAAATGTGCGCGGAACCCCTA
TTTGTTTATTTTTCTAAATACATTCAAATATGTATCCGCTCATGAGACAATAACCCTGATAAATGCTTCA
ATAATATTGAAAAAGGAAGAGTATGAGTATTCAACATTTCCGTGTCGCCCTTATTCCCTTTTTTGCGGCA
TTTTGCCTTCCTGTTTTTGCTCACCCAGAAACGCTGGTGAAAGTAAAAGATGCTGAAGATCAGTTGGGTG
CACGAGTGGGTTACATCGAACTGGATCTCAACAGCGGTAAGATCCTTGAGAGTTTTCGCCCCGAAGAACG
TTTTCCAATGATGAGCACTTTTAAAGTTCTGCTATGTGGCGCGGTATTATCCCGTATTGACGCCGGGCAA
GAGCAACTCGGTCGCCGCATACACTATTCTCAGAATGACTTGGTTGAGTACTCACCAGTCACAGAAAAGC
ATCTTACGGATGGCATGACAGTAAGAGAATTATGCAGTGCTGCCATAACCATGAGTGATAACACTGCGGC
CAACTTACTTCTGACAACGATCGGAGGACCGAAGGAGCTAACCGCTTTTTTGCACAACATGGGGGATCAT
GTAACTCGCCTTGATCGTTGGGAACCGGAGCTGAATGAAGCCATACCAAACGACGAGCGTGACACCACGA
TGCCTGTAGCAATGGCAACAACGTTGCGCAAACTATTAACTGGCGAACTACTTACTCTAGCTTCCCGGCA
ACAATTAATAGACTGGATGGAGGCGGATAAAGTTGCAGGACCACTTCTGCGCTCGGCCCTTCCGGCTGGC
TGGTTTATTGCTGATAAATCTGGAGCCGGTGAGCGTGGGTCTCGCGGTATCATTGCAGCACTGGGGCCAG
ATGGTAAGCCCTCCCGTATCGTAGTTATCTACACGACGGGGAGTCAGGCAACTATGGATGAACGAAATAG
ACAGATCGCTGAGATAGGTGCCTCACTGATTAAGCATTGGTAACTGTCAGACCAAGT
Features (pLannotate 1.2.2; 14 found; start..end, strand, type, name):
    157..745     +  rep_origin     ori: high-copy-number ColE1/pMB1/pBR322/pUC origin of replication
    818..845     +  repeat_region  AAV2 ITR (fragment): inverted terminal repeat of adeno-associated virus serotype 2 inverted
    874..901     +  repeat_region  AAV2 ITR (fragment): inverted terminal repeat of adeno-associated virus serotype 2 inverted
   1416..2132    +  CDS            SYFP2: SYFP2 is a basic (constitutively fluorescent) yellow fluorescent protein published in 2006, derived from Aequorea victoria. It is reported to be a very rapidly-maturing monomer with moderate acid sensitivity.
   2172..2329    +  misc_feature   WPRE (fragment): woodchuck hepatitis virus posttranscriptional regulatory element
   2335..2415    +  misc_feature   WPRE (fragment): woodchuck hepatitis virus posttranscriptional regulatory element
   2432..2543    +  polyA_signal   bGH poly(A) signal: bovine growth hormone polyadenylation signal
   2661..2801    +  repeat_region  AAV2 ITR: inverted terminal repeat of adeno-associated virus serotype 2 inverted
   2806..2857    -  misc_feature   bom (fragment): basis of mobility region from pBR322
   2876..3331    +  rep_origin     f1 ori (sequence partly withheld): f1 bacteriophage origin of replication; arrow indicates direction of (+) strand synthesis
   3332..3381    -  misc_feature   bom (fragment): basis of mobility region from pBR322
   3483..3518    -  CDS            rop (fragment): Rop protein, which maintains plasmids at low copy number; rop
   3613..3717    +  promoter       AmpR promoter: bla
   3718..4578    +  CDS            AmpR: β-lactamase; bla; confers resistance to ampicillin, carbenicillin, and related antibiotics
