[The description below was written by a language model from this plasmid's Addgene catalogue record and pLannotate feature annotations shown in this document.]
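Description:
AiP1502 - pAAV-AiE2185m-minBG-SYFP2-WPRE3-BGHpA is a 4,592 nt AAV transfer plasmid built on a pAAV2 backbone and used to package a recombinant adeno-associated virus genome that reports enhancer activity in the brain. In bacteria it replicates from a high-copy ColE1/pUC-type origin and is selected with ampicillin through the bla gene and its own promoter. The backbone also carries a filamentous phage origin (annotated as f1 in one sequence record and M13 in the other) and small remnants of pBR322 bom and rop. The two feature tables, from the depositor sequence and the repository sequencing result, describe the same circle with different start coordinates.

The payload sits between AAV2 inverted terminal repeats, which supply the signals for genome replication and encapsidation. The right ITR is annotated in full, while the left one is detected only as two short fragments. Between the left ITR and the reporter lies a roughly 500 nt stretch with no annotation, which by the construct name and catalogue fields should hold the AiE2185m enhancer and the minBG minimal promoter (minimal beta-globin, going by the name). A minimal promoter has little activity alone, so transcription depends on the adjacent enhancer, which confers the cell-type specificity. The expressed gene is SYFP2, a fast-maturing monomeric yellow fluorescent protein. It is followed by WPRE3, a shortened woodchuck posttranscriptional element annotated here as two fragments, which boosts transcript expression while saving packaging space, and by the bovine growth hormone polyadenylation signal.

The stated purpose is AAV-mediated transgene expression in specific brain cell populations, with fluorescence marking the cells where the enhancer is active. The record does not state which population AiE2185m targets.
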