Addgene plasmid #230661: AiP1502 - pAAV-AiE2185m-minBG-SYFP2-WPRE3-BGHpA
Purpose: AiE2185m is an enhancer sequence, designed to drive AAV-mediated transgene expression in specific populations of brain cells
Depositing lab: Allen Institute for Brain Science & Bosiljka Tasic. Depositing organization: Allen Institute. Publication: A suite of enhancer AAVs and transgenic mouse lines for genetic access to cortical cell types. Ben-Simon Y, Hooper M, Narayan S, Daigle TL, Dwivedi D, Way SW, Oster A, Stafford DA, Mich JK, Taormina MJ, Martinez RA, Opitz-Araya X, Roth JR, Alexander JR, Allen S, Amster A, Arbuckle J, Ayala A, Baker PM, Bakken TE, Barcelli T, Barta S, Bendrick J, Bertagnolli D, Bielstein C, Bishwakarma P, Bowlus J, Boyer G, Brouner K, Casian B, Casper T, Chakka AB, Chakrabarty R, Chance RK, Chavan S, Clark M, Colbert K, Collman F, Daniel S, Departee M, DiValentin P, Donadio N, Dotson N, Egdorf T, Fliss T, Gabitto M, Garcia J, Gary A, Gasperini M, Gloe J, Goldy J, Gore BB, Graybuck L, Greisman N, Haeseleer F, Halterman C, Haradon Z, Hastings SD, Helback O, Ho W, Hockemeyer D, Huang C, Huff S, Hunker A, Johansen N, Jones D, Juneau Z, Kalmbach B, Kannan M, Khem S, Kussick E, Kutsal R, Larsen R, Lee C, Lee AY, Leibly M, Lenz GH, Li S, Liang E, Lusk N, Madigan Z, Malloy J, Malone J, McCue R, Melchor J, Mollenkopf T, Moosman S, Morin E, Newman D, Ng L, Ngo K, Omstead V, Otto S, Oyama A, Pena N, Pham T, Phillips E, Pom CA, Potekhina L, Ransford S, Ray PL, Rette D, Reynoldson C, Rimorin C, Rocha D, Ruiz A, Sanchez REA, Sawyer L, Sedeno-Cortes A, Sevigny JP, Shapovalova N, Shepard N, Shulga L, Sigler AR, Siverts L, Soliman S, Somasundaram S, Staats B, Stewart K, Szelenyi E, Tieu M, Trader C, Tran A, van Velthoven CTJ, Walker M, Wang Y, Weed N, Wirthlin M, Wood T, Wynalda B, Yao Z, Zhou T, Ariza J, Dee N, Reding M, Ronellenfitch K, Mufti S, Sunkin SM, Smith KA, Esposito L, Waters J, Thyagarajan B, Yao S, Lein ES, Zeng H, Levi BP, Ngai J, Ting JT, Tasic B. Cell. 2025 May 16:S0092-8674(25)00513-6. doi: 10.1016/j.cell.2025.05.002. PubMed 40403729.
Backbone
  Vector backbone: pAAV2
  Vector type: AAV
Growth in bacteria
  Bacterial resistance: Ampicillin, 100 μg/mL
  Growth temperature: 37°C
  Growth strain: NEB Stable
  Copy number: High Copy
Gene/Insert
  Gene/Insert name: SYFP2
  Species: Synthetic
  Promoter: minBG
  Cloning method: Gibson Cloning
Terms and licenses: Academic/Nonprofit Terms; Industry Terms: Not Available to Industry
How to cite: AiP1502 - pAAV-AiE2185m-minBG-SYFP2-WPRE3-BGHpA was a gift from Allen Institute for Brain Science & Bosiljka Tasic (Addgene plasmid # 230661 ; http://n2t.net/addgene:230661 ; RRID:Addgene_230661)
